>Addgene plasmid #57604 | tdEos-CytERM-N-17 | addgene full sequence | sequence record 227553 | Addgene NGS Result
CGTTACATAACTTACGGTAAATGGCCCGCCTGGCTGACCGCCCAACGACCCCCGCCCATTGACGTCAATA
ATGACGTATGTTCCCATAGTAACGCCAATAGGGACTTTCCATTGACGTCAATGGGTGGAGTATTTACGGT
AAACTGCCCACTTGGCAGTACATCAAGTGTATCATATGCCAAGTACGCCCCCTATTGACGTCAATGACGG
TAAATGGCCCGCCTGGCATTATGCCCAGTACATGACCTTATGGGACTTTCCTACTTGGCAGTACATCTAC
GTATTAGTCATCGCTATTACCATGGTGATGCGGTTTTGGCAGTACATCAATGGGCGTGGATAGCGGTTTG
ACTCACGGGGATTTCCAAGTCTCCACCCCATTGACGTCAATGGGAGTTTGTTTTGGCACCAAAATCAACG
GGACTTTCCAAAATGTCGTAACAACTCCGCCCCATTGACGCAAATGGGCGGTAGGCGTGTACGGTGGGAG
GTCTATATAAGCAGAGCTGGTTTAGTGAACCGTCAGATCCGCTAGCGCTACCGGACTCAGATCTGGTACC
CCTTGCAGCTTCCAGTTGTCAGGAAGAGAAGGCTCCCATGGATCCTGTGGTGGTGCTGGGGCTCTGTCTC
TCCTGTTTGCTTCTCCTTTCACTCTGGAAACAGAGCTATGGGGGAGGGAAGCTTCGAATTCTGCAGTCGA
CGGTACCGCGGGCCCGGGATCCACCGGTCGCCACCATGAGTGCGATTAAGCCAGACATGAAGATCAACCT
CCGTATGGAAGGCAACGTAAACGGGCACCACTTTGTGATCGACGGAGATGGTACAGGCAAGCCTTTTGAG
GGAAAACAGAGTATGGATCTTGAAGTCAAAGAGGGCGGACCTCTGCCTTTTGCCTTTGATATCCTGACCA
CTGCATTCCATTACGGCAACAGGGTATTCGCCGAATATCCAGACCACATACAAGACTATTTTAAGCAGTC
GTTTCCTAAGGGGTATTCGTGGGAACGAAGCTTGACTTTCGAAGACGGGGGCATTTGCATTGCCAGAAAC
GACATAACAATGGAAGGGGACACTTTCTATAATAAAGTTCGATTTCACGGTGTAAACTTTCCCGCCAATG
GTCCAGTTATGCAGAAGAAGACGCTGAAATGGGAGCCCTCCACTGAGAAAATGTATGTGCGTGATGGAGT
GCTGACTGGTGATATTCGCATGGCTTTGTTGCTTGAAGGAAATGCCCATTACCGATGTGACTTCAGAACT
ACTTACAAAGCTAAGGAGAAGGGTGTCAAGTTACCAGGCTACCACTTTGTGGACCACTGCATTGAGATTT
TAAGCCATGACAAAGATTACAACAAGGTTAAGCTGTATGAGCATGCTGTTGCTCATTCTGGATTGCCTGA
CAATGCCAGACGATAAGCGGCCGCGACTCTAGATCATAATCAGCCATACCACATTTGTAGAGGTTTTACT
TGCTTTAAAAAACCTCCCACACCTCCCCCTGAACCTGAAACATAAAATGAATGCAATTGTTGTTGTTAAC
TTGTTTATTGCAGCTTATAATGGTTACAAATAAAGCAATAGCATCACAAATTTCACAAATAAAGCATTTT
TTTCACTGCATTCTAGTTGTGGTTTGTCCAAACTCATCAATGTATCTTAAGGCGTAAATTGTAAGCGTTA
ATATTTTGTTAAAATTCGCGTTAAATTTTTGTTAAATCAGCTCATTTTTTAACCAATAGGCCGAAATCGG
CAAAATCCCTTATAAATCAAAAGAATAGACCGAGATAGGGT
[37 nt withheld, positions 1792-1828]
AAAGAACGTGGACTCCAACGTCAAAGG
[49 nt withheld, positions 1856-1904]
T
[91 nt withheld, positions 1906-1996]
G
[124 nt withheld, positions 1998-2121]
CAGGTGGCACTTTTCGGGGAAATGTGCGCGGAACCCCTATTTGTTTATTTTTCTAAATACATTCAAATAT
GTATCCGCTCATGAGACAATAACCCTGATAAATGCTTCAATAATATTGAAAAAGGAAGAGTCCTGAGGCG
GAAAGAACCAGCTGTGGAATGTGTGTCAGTTAGGGTGTGGAAAGTCCCCAGGCTCCCCAGCAGGCAGAAG
TATGCAAAGCATGCATCTCAATTAGTCAGCAACCAGGTGTGGAAAGTCCCCAGGCTCCCCAGCAGGCAGA
AGTATGCAAAGCATGCATCTCAATTAGTCAGCAACCATAGTCCCGCCCCTAACTCCGCCCATCCCGCCCC
TAACTCCGCCCAGTTCCGCCCATTCTCCGCCCCATGGCTGACTAATTTTTTTTATTTATGCAGAGGCCGA
GGCCGCCTCGGCCTCTGAGCTATTCCAGAAGTAGTGAGGAGGCTTTTTTGGAGGCCTAGGCTTTTGCAAA
GATCGATCAAGAGACAGGATGAGGATCGTTTCGCATGATTGAACAAGATGGATTGCACGCAGGTTCTCCG
GCCGCTTGGGTGGAGAGGCTATTCGGCTATGACTGGGCACAACAGACAATCGGCTGCTCTGATGCCGCCG
TGTTCCGGCTGTCAGCGCAGGGGCGCCCGGTTCTTTTTGTCAAGACCGACCTGTCCGGTGCCCTGAATGA
ACTGCAAGACGAGGCAGCGCGGCTATCGTGGCTGGCCACGACGGGCGTTCCTTGCGCAGCTGTGCTCGAC
GTTGTCACTGAAGCGGGAAGGGACTGGCTGCTATTGGGCGAAGTGCCGGGGCAGGATCTCCTGTCATCTC
ACCTTGCTCCTGCCGAGAAAGTATCCATCATGGCTGATGCAATGCGGCGGCTGCATACGCTTGATCCGGC
TACCTGCCCATTCGACCACCAAGCGAAACATCGCATCGAGCGAGCACGTACTCGGATGGAAGCCGGTCTT
GTCGATCAGGATGATCTGGACGAAGAGCATCAGGGGCTCGCGCCAGCCGAACTGTTCGCCAGGCTCAAGG
CGAGCATGCCCGACGGCGAGGATCTCGTCGTGACCCATGGCGATGCCTGCTTGCCGAATATCATGGTGGA
AAATGGCCGCTTTTCTGGATTCATCGACTGTGGCCGGCTGGGTGTGGCGGACCGCTATCAGGACATAGCG
TTGGCTACCCGTGATATTGCTGAAGAGCTTGGCGGCGAATGGGCTGACCGCTTCCTCGTGCTTTACGGTA
TCGCCGCTCCCGATTCGCAGCGCATCGCCTTCTATCGCCTTCTTGACGAGTTCTTCTGAGCGGGACTCTG
GGGTTCGAAATGACCGACCAAGCGACGCCCAACCTGCCATCACGAGATTTCGATTCCACCGCCGCCTTCT
ATGAAAGGTTGGGCTTCGGAATCGTTTTCCGGGACGCCGGCTGGATGATCCTCCAGCGCGGGGATCTCAT
GCTGGAGTTCTTCGCCCACCCTAGGGGGAGGCTAACTGAAACACGGAAGGAGACAATACCGGAAGGAACC
CGCGCTATGACGGCAATAAAAAGACAGAATAAAACGCACGGTGTTGGGTCGTTTGTTCATAAACGCGGGG
TTCGGTCCCAGGGCTGGCACTCTGTCGATACCCCACCGAGACCCCATTGGGGCCAATACGCCCGCGTTTC
TTCCTTTTCCCCACCCCACCCCCCAAGTTCGGGTGAAGGCCCAGGGCTCGCAGCCAACGTCGGGGCGGCA
GGCCCTGCCATAGCCTCAGGTTACTCATATATACTTTAGATTGATTTAAAACTTCATTTTTAATTTAAAA
GGATCTAGGTGAAGATCCTTTTTGATAATCTCATGACCAAAATCCCTTAACGTGAGTTTTCGTTCCACTG
AGCGTCAGACCCCGTAGAAAAGATCAAAGGATCTTCTTGAGATCCTTTTTTTCTGCGCGTAATCTGCTGC
TTGCAAACAAAAAAACCACCGCTACCAGCGGTGGTTTGTTTGCCGGATCAAGAGCTACCAACTCTTTTTC
CGAAGGTAACTGGCTTCAGCAGAGCGCAGATACCAAATACTGTTCTTCTAGTGTAGCCGTAGTTAGGCCA
CCACTTCAAGAACTCTGTAGCACCGCCTACATACCTCGCTCTGCTAATCCTGTTACCAGTGGCTGCTGCC
AGTGGCGATAAGTCGTGTCTTACCGGGTTGGACTCAAGACGATAGTTACCGGATAAGGCGCAGCGGTCGG
GCTGAACGGGGGGTTCGTGCACACAGCCCAGCTTGGAGCGAACGACCTACACCGAACTGAGATACCTACA
GCGTGAGCTATGAGAAAGCGCCACGCTTCCCGAAGGGAGAAAGGCGGACAGGTATCCGGTAAGCGGCAGG
GTCGGAACAGGAGAGCGCACGAGGGAGCTTCCAGGGGGAAACGCCTGGTATCTTTATAGTCCTGTCGGGT
TTCGCCACCTCTGACTTGAGCGTCGATTTTTGTGATGCTCGTCAGGGGGGCGGAGCCTATGGAAAAACGC
CAGCAACGCGGCCTTTTTACGGTTCCTGGCCTTTTGCTGGCCTTTTGCTCACATGTTCTTTCCTGCGTTA
TCCCCTGATTCTGTGGATAACCGTATTACCGCCATGCATTAGTTATTAATAGTAATCAATTACGGGGTCA
TTAGTTCATAGCCCATATATGGAGTTCCG
Features (pLannotate 1.2.2; 17 found; start..end, strand, type, name):
      1..304     +  enhancer       CMV enhancer: human cytomegalovirus immediate early enhancer
    305..508     +  promoter       CMV promoter: human cytomegalovirus (CMV) immediate early promoter
    531..554     +  misc_feature   MCS (fragment): multiple cloning site
    598..684     +  CDS            CYP2C1 (fragment): CP2C1_RABIT - Experimental evidence at protein level: Swiss-Prot protein existence level 1. Cytochromes P450 are a group of heme-thiolate monooxygenases. In liver microsomes, this enzyme is involved in an NADPH-dependent electron transport pathway. It oxidizes a variety of structurally unrelated compounds, including steroids, fatty acids, and xenobiotics. From Oryctolagus cuniculus (Rabbit).
    679..722     +  misc_feature   MCS (fragment): multiple cloning site
    736..1416    +  CDS            EosFP: green-to-red photoswitchable fluorescent protein (Wiedenmann et al., 2004)
   1432..1515    +  CDS            large T antigen (fragment): large T antigen from SV40 (simian virus 40)
   1538..1659    +  polyA_signal   SV40 poly(A) signal: SV40 polyadenylation signal
   1693..2121    -  rep_origin     f1 ori (sequence partly withheld): f1 bacteriophage origin of replication; arrow indicates direction of (+) strand synthesis
   2148..2252    +  promoter       AmpR promoter: bla
   2254..2611    +  promoter       SV40 promoter: SV40 enhancer and early promoter
   2646..3440    +  CDS            NeoR/KanR: aminoglycoside phosphotransferase from Tn5; aph(3')-II (or nptII); confers resistance to neomycin, kanamycin, and G418 (Geneticin®)
   3461..3613    +  CDS            ble (fragment): BLE_KLEPN - Experimental evidence at protein level: Swiss-Prot protein existence level 1. Binding protein with a strong affinity to the bleomycin family of antibiotics. Binds to CL990; an antimitotic-antibiotic compound. From Klebsiella pneumoniae.
   3672..3719    +  polyA_signal   HSV TK poly(A) signal: herpes simplex virus thymidine kinase polyadenylation signal (Cole and Stacy, 1985)
   3810..3826    -  polyA_signal   bGH poly(A) signal (fragment): bovine growth hormone polyadenylation signal
   4048..4636    +  rep_origin     ori: high-copy-number ColE1/pMB1/pBR322/pUC origin of replication
   4751..4810    +  enhancer       CMV enhancer (fragment): human cytomegalovirus immediate early enhancer
