[The description below was written by a language model from this plasmid's Addgene catalogue record and pLannotate feature annotations shown in this document.]
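Description:
tdEos-CytERM-N-17 is a mammalian expression plasmid built on the tdEos-N1 backbone, an N1-style fluorescent-protein fusion vector. It produces an endoplasmic reticulum-targeted version of the photoconvertible protein Eos. Expression is driven by the human CMV immediate-early enhancer and promoter and terminated by an SV40 polyadenylation signal. The insert, CytERM, is annotated as a short fragment (under 100 nt) matching rabbit cytochrome P450 2C1. A fragment of this size fits an N-terminal membrane-anchor segment rather than the full enzyme. It lies upstream of the fluorescent protein and is joined to it through residual multiple-cloning-site sequence, so the tdEos tag sits at the C terminus of the fusion.

Eos switches from green to red fluorescence. The record lists excitation/emission maxima of 505/516 nm for the green state and 569/581 nm for the red state. The name and backbone indicate the tandem-dimer form, but the feature table annotates only one EosFP coding unit of about 680 nt. In addition, the sequenced record (4,810 nt) is barely longer than the stated backbone size of 4,750 bp. The record therefore leaves open whether a second Eos copy is present or was collapsed in the assembly.

A high-copy ColE1/pUC origin supports propagation in E. coli, and an f1 origin is also present. A single Tn5 NeoR/KanR gene sits behind both a bacterial (bla) promoter and the SV40 early promoter, and it is followed by an HSV TK poly(A) signal. This gene gives kanamycin resistance in bacteria and G418 selection in mammalian cells. The stated purpose is ER localization, making the plasmid suited to labelling the ER in live-cell imaging and to photoconversion-based tracking experiments.
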