Addgene plasmid #57604: tdEos-CytERM-N-17
Purpose: Localization: Endoplasmic Reticulum, Excitation: 505 / 569, Emission: 516 / 581
Depositing lab: Michael Davidson. Depositing organization: Florida State University, Tallahassee.
Backbone
  Vector backbone: tdEos-N1
  Backbone size w/o insert (bp): 4750
  Vector type: Mammalian Expression
  Selectable markers: Neomycin (select with G418)
Growth in bacteria
  Bacterial resistance: Kanamycin, 50 μg/mL
  Growth temperature: 37°C
  Growth strain: DH5alpha
  Copy number: High Copy
Gene/Insert
  Gene/Insert name: CytERM (alt names: Cytochrome p450; NM_001171120.1)
  Promoter: CMV
  Tag / fusion protein: tdEos (C terminal on backbone)
  Cloning method: Unknown
  Sequencing primers: 5′ CMV-F; 3′ SV40pA-R
Terms and licenses: Academic/Nonprofit Terms; Industry Terms
Depositor comments: . Excitation = 505 / 569; Emission = 516 / 581
How to cite: tdEos-CytERM-N-17 was a gift from Michael Davidson (Addgene plasmid # 57604 ; http://n2t.net/addgene:57604 ; RRID:Addgene_57604)
