>Addgene plasmid #57604 | tdEos-CytERM-N-17 | depositor partial sequence | sequence record 88755 | insert sequence
CCCAGCTAGTGACGTCAGATCCGCTAGCGCTACCGGACTCAGATCTGGTACCCCTTGCAGCTTCCAGTTG
TCAGGAAGAGAAGGCTCCCATGGATCCTGTGGTGGTGCTGGGGCTCTGTCTCTCCTGTTTGCTTCTCCTT
TCACTCTGGAAACAGAGCTATGGGGGAGGGAAGCTTCGAATTCTGCAGTCGACGGTACCGCGGGCCCGGG
ATCCACCGGTCGCCACCATGAGTGCGATTAAGCCAGACATGAAGATCAACCTCCGTATGGAAGGCAACGT
AAACGGGCACCACTTTGTGATCGACGGAGATGGTACAGGCAAGCCTTTTGAGGGAAAACAGAGTATGGAT
CTTGAAGTCAAAGAGGGCGGACCTCTGCCTTTTGCCTTTGATATCCTGACCACTGCATTCCATTACGGCA
ACAGGGTATTCGCCGAATATCCAGACCACATACAAGACTATTTTAAGCAGTCGTTTCCTAAGGGGTATTC
GTGGGAACGAAGCTTGACTTTCGAAGACGGGGGCATTTGCATTGCCAGAAACGACATAACAATGGAAGGG
GACACTTTCTATAATAAAGTTCGATTTCACGGTGTAAACTTTCCCGCCAATGGTCCAGTTATGCAGAAGA
AGACGCTGAAATGGGAGCCCTCCACTGAGAAAATGTATGTGCGTGATGGAGTGCTGACTGGTGATATTCG
CATGGCTTTGTTGCTTGAAGGAAATGCCCATTACCGATGTGACTTCAGAACTACTTACAAAGCTAAGGAG
AAGGGTGTCAAGTTACCAGGCTACCACTTTGTGGACCACTGCATTGAGATTTTAAGCCATGACAAAGATT
ACAACAAGGTTAAGCTGTATGAGCATGCTGTTGCTCATTCTGGATTGCCTGACAATGCCAGACGATCCGG
TAGCGGTCACGGTACTGGTTCTACTGGTTCTGGTTCTTCTGAGAGTGCGATTAAGCCAGACATGAGATCA
ACTCCGTATGGAAGCAACGTAAACGGGCACACTTTGTGATCGACGGAGATGGTACAGGCAAGCCTTTGAG
GAAACAGAGTATGGATCTTGAGTCAAGAGGGCGACCTCTTGCTTTGCCTTGATATTCTGACCACTGCATC
ATTACGGCACAGGATTCGCCGAATATCCCGAACCCAATACAGACTATTTAGCAGTCGTTTCTACGGATTC
CTGGGAACGAACCTGGACTTCGAACGGCATGCATGACGACACATAACATGAAGGCAACGCCTCTCTAATA
TAAAGGGTGTGCGGAT
